Addgene plasmid #11608: pcDNA3-IGFBP5-V5
Depositing lab: Steven Johnson. Depositing organization: University of Pennsylvania.
Backbone
  Vector backbone: pcDNA3-V5/His
  Backbone manufacturer: invitrogen
  Backbone size w/o insert (bp): 5000
  Vector type: Mammalian Expression
  Selectable markers: Neomycin (select with G418)
Growth in bacteria
  Bacterial resistance: Ampicillin, 100 μg/mL
  Growth temperature: 37°C
  Growth strain: DH5alpha
  Copy number: High Copy
Gene/Insert
  Gene/Insert name: Insulin Growth Factor Binding Protein 5 (alt name: IGFBP5)
  Species: H. sapiens (human)
  Insert size (bp): 818
  Mutation: no mutations
  GenBank ID: NM_000599
  Entrez Gene: IGFBP5 (a.k.a. IBP5)
  Tag / fusion protein: V5 (C terminal on backbone); His (C terminal on backbone)
  Cloning method: Restriction Enzyme; 5′ cloning site Hind III (not destroyed); 3′ cloning site Xho I (not destroyed)
  Sequencing primers: 5′ T7
Terms and licenses: Academic/Nonprofit Terms; Industry Terms: Not Available to Industry
How to cite: pcDNA3-IGFBP5-V5 was a gift from Steven Johnson (Addgene plasmid # 11608 ; http://n2t.net/addgene:11608 ; RRID:Addgene_11608)
