[The description below was written by a language model from this plasmid's Addgene catalogue record.]
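Description:
pcDNA3-IGFBP5-V5 is a mammalian expression plasmid built on the commercial pcDNA3-V5/His backbone (about 5 kb without insert). It is maintained in E. coli as a high-copy plasmid under ampicillin selection. It also carries a neomycin resistance marker, so transfected mammalian cells can be selected with G418 to make stable lines as well as being used for transient expression.

The insert is the wild-type human insulin-like growth factor binding protein 5 (IGFBP5) coding sequence, roughly 818 bp, recorded as having no mutations. It was cloned by restriction digestion between HindIII at the 5′ end and XhoI at the 3′ end, and both sites were preserved. The coding sequence is joined to the backbone-encoded C-terminal V5 epitope and polyhistidine tags. The expressed protein can therefore be detected or immunoprecipitated with anti-V5 antibodies, and the His tag allows metal-affinity capture.

The record does not name the promoter. Vectors of the pcDNA3 family generally drive the insert from the CMV immediate-early promoter. The listing of a T7 primer for 5′ sequencing suggests a T7 promoter site sits upstream of the cloning site, as is usual in this family. No feature table is provided, so the origins of replication, polyadenylation signals and other backbone elements cannot be confirmed from the record.

The stated purpose is not given, but the design suits overexpression of tagged IGFBP5 in cultured mammalian cells, for example to study this secreted modulator of IGF signalling, its localisation or its binding partners.
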