>Addgene plasmid #11608 | pcDNA3-IGFBP5-V5 | addgene partial sequence | sequence record 98473 | CMV-F 5'-CGCAAATGGGCGGTAGGCGTG-3'
ACTAGAGAACCCACTGCCTTACTGGCTTATCGAAATTAATACGACTCACTATAGGGAGACCCAAGCTGGC
TAGTTAAGCTTGCCGCCACCATGGTGTTGCTCACCGCGGTCCTCCTGCTGCTGGCCGCCTATGCGGGGCC
GGCCCAGAGCCTGGGCTCCTTCGTGCACTGCGAGCCCTGCGACGAGAAAGCCCTCTCCATGTGCCCCCCC
AGCCCCCTGGGCTGCGAGCTGGTCAAGGAGCCGGGCTGCGGCTGCTGCATGACCTGCGCCCTGGCCGAGG
GGCAGTCGTGCGGCGTCTACACCGAGCGCTGCGCCCAGGGGCTGCGCTGCCTCCCCCGGCAGGACGAGGA
GAAGCCGCTGCACGCCCTGCTGCACGGCCGCGGGGTTTGCCTCAACGAAAAGAGCTACCGCGAGCAAGTC
AAGATCGAGAGAGACTCCCGTGAGCACGAGGAGCCCACCACCTCTGAGATGGCCGAGGAGACCTACTCCC
CCAAGATCTTCCGGCCCAAACACACCCGCATCTCCGAGCTGAAGGCTGAAGCAGTGAAGAAGGACCGCAG
AAAGAAGCTGACCCAGTCCAAGTTTGTCGGGGGAGCCGAGAACACTGCCCACCCCCGGATCATCTCTGCA
CCTGAGATGAGACAGGAGTCTGAGCAGGGCCCCTGCCGCAGACACATGGAGGCTTCCCTGCAGGAGCTCA
AAGCCAGCCCACGCATGGTGCCCCGTGCTGTGTACCTGCCCAATTGTGACCGCAAAGGATTCTACAAGAG
AAAGCAGTGCAAACCTTCCCGTGGCCGCAAGCGTGGCATCTGCTGGTGCGTGGACAA
