>Addgene plasmid #11608 | pcDNA3-IGFBP5-V5 | addgene partial sequence | sequence record 98474 | BGH-rev 5'-TAGAAGGCACAGTCGAGG-3'
ATGGTGATGGTGATGATGACCGGTACGCGTAGAATCGAGACCGAGGAGAGGGTTAGGGATAGGCTTACCT
TCGAATGGGTGACCTCGAGTCTCAACGTTGCTGCTGTCGAAGGTGTGGCACTGAAAGTCCCCGTCAACGT
ACTCCATGCCTGGCAGCTTCATCCCGTACTTGTCCACGCACCAGCAGATGCCACGCTTGCGGCCACGGGA
AGGTTTGCACTGCTTTCTCTTGTAGAATCCTTTGCGGTCACAATTGGGCAGGTACACAGCACGGGGCACC
ATGCGTGGGCTGGCTTTGAGCTCCTGCAGGGAAGCCTCCATGTGTCTGCGGCAGGGGCCCTGCTCAGACT
CCTGTCTCATCTCAGGTGCAGAGATGATCCGGGGGTGGGCAGTGTTCTCGGCTCCCCCGACAAACTTGGA
CTGGGTCAGCTTCTTTCTGCGGTCCTTCTTCACTGCTTCAGCCTTCAGCTCGGAGATGCGGGTGTGTTTG
GGCCGGAAGATCTTGGGGGAGTAGGTCTCCTCGGCCATCTCAGAGGTGGTGGGCTCCTCGTGCTCACGGG
AGTCTCTCTCGATCTTGACTTGCTCGCGGTAGCTCTTTTCGTTGAGGCAAACCCCGCGGCCGTGCAGCAG
GGCGTGCAGCGGCTTCTCCTCGTCCTGCCGGGGGAGGCAGCGCAGCCCCTGGGCGCAGCGCTCGGTGTAG
ACGCCGCACGACTGCCCCTCGGCCAGGGCGCAGGTCATGCAGCAGCCGCAGCCCGGCTCCTTGACCAGCT
CGCAGCCCAGGGGGCTGGGGGGGCACATGGAGAGGGCTTTCTCGTCGCAGGGCTCGCAGTGCACGAAGGA
